Addgene plasmid #153665: pGBW-m4252958
Purpose: Mammalian expression plasmid for SARS-CoV-2 nsp7
Depositing lab: Ginkgo Bioworks & Benjie Chen. Depositing organization: Ginkgo Bioworks.
Backbone
  Vector backbone: pTwist_CMV_Hygro_6 with AarI site removed
  Backbone size w/o insert (bp): 6525
  Vector type: Mammalian Expression
  Selectable markers: Hygromycin
Growth in bacteria
  Bacterial resistance: Ampicillin, 100 μg/mL
  Growth temperature: 37°C
  Growth strain: DH5alpha
  Copy number: High Copy
Gene/Insert
  Gene/Insert name: SARS-CoV-2 nsp7
  Species: Severe acute respiratory syndrome coronavirus 2
  Insert size (bp): 242
  Mutation: wt
  Entrez Gene: ORF1ab (a.k.a. GU280_gp01)
  Promoter: CMV
  Tag / fusion protein: Cleavable TEV;6xHis-003 (C terminal on backbone)
  Cloning method: Unknown
Resource information
  A portion of this plasmid was derived from a plasmid made by: GinkgoBioworks
Depositor comments: NCBI reference sequence: 43740578
How to cite: pGBW-m4252958 was a gift from Ginkgo Bioworks & Benjie Chen (Addgene plasmid # 153665 ; http://n2t.net/addgene:153665 ; RRID:Addgene_153665)
