[The description below was written by a language model from this plasmid's Addgene catalogue record and pLannotate feature annotations shown in this document.]
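Description:
pGBW-m4252958 is a mammalian expression plasmid for nsp7 of SARS-CoV-2, a small non-structural protein released from the ORF1ab polyprotein. It is built on a pTwist_CMV_Hygro_6 backbone from which an AarI site was removed. The wild-type coding segment (recorded as 242 bp) sits downstream of a CMV enhancer/promoter region. The automated annotation resolves this region as a CMV enhancer plus short CMV promoter matches, including one to a truncated CMVd2 form. The insert is fused at its C terminus to a backbone-encoded, TEV protease-cleavable 6xHis tag. This tag allows metal-affinity capture of the protein and later removal of the tag. The annotation tool marks the 6xHis tag near the end of the 6,825 nt sequence but does not annotate the nsp7 coding region or the TEV site themselves. An SV40 polyadenylation signal lies just past the sequence origin on the opposite strand, alongside a short SV40 large T antigen fragment.

In E. coli the plasmid replicates from a high-copy ColE1/pUC-type origin and is selected with ampicillin through a full-length β-lactamase gene; a short additional bla fragment is also detected. For selection in mammalian cells, a separate cassette places the hygromycin B phosphotransferase gene under the human ubiquitin C promoter, followed by a synthetic poly(A) signal. The units are separated by T7 and rrnG transcription terminators and by 5' and 3' β-globin insulator elements, which presumably limit read-through and interference between cassettes. The record supports use for transient or hygromycin-selected expression and purification of tagged nsp7 in mammalian cells. It does not state the cloning method.
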