Features (pLannotate 1.2.2; 19 found; start..end, strand, type, name):
     35..156     -  polyA_signal   SV40 poly(A) signal: SV40 polyadenylation signal
    179..248     -  CDS            large T antigen (fragment): large T antigen from SV40 (simian virus 40)
    271..317     +  terminator     T7 terminator: transcription terminator for bacteriophage T7 RNA polymerase
    347..483     +  terminator     rrnG terminator: transcription terminator from the E. coli ribosomal RNA rrnG operon (Albrechtsen et al., 1991)
    528..599     +  misc_feature   3' β-globin insulator: insulator downstream of the human β-globin locus (Farrell et al., 2002)
    825..1413    -  rep_origin     ori: high-copy-number ColE1/pMB1/pBR322/pUC origin of replication
   1585..1649    -  CDS            bla(M) (fragment): β-lactamase lacking the signal sequence; bla(M); allows cytosolic expression of β-lactamase
   1913..3122    +  promoter       UbC promoter: human ubiquitin C promoter
   3132..4153    +  CDS            HygR (fragment): hygromycin B phosphotransferase confers resistance to hygromycin
   4181..4229    +  polyA_signal   poly(A) signal: synthetic polyadenylation signal
   4495..5355    +  CDS            AmpR: β-lactamase; bla; confers resistance to ampicillin, carbenicillin, and related antibiotics
   5368..5504    +  terminator     rrnG terminator: transcription terminator from the E. coli ribosomal RNA rrnG operon (Albrechtsen et al., 1991)
   5656..5727    +  misc_feature   5' β-globin insulator: insulator upstream of the human β-globin locus (Farrell et al., 2002)
   5732..5778    -  terminator     T7 terminator: transcription terminator for bacteriophage T7 RNA polymerase
   5796..5844    -  polyA_signal   poly(A) signal: synthetic polyadenylation signal
   5925..6228    +  enhancer       CMV enhancer: human cytomegalovirus immediate early enhancer
   6301..6318    -  promoter       CMV promoter (fragment): human cytomegalovirus (CMV) immediate early promoter
   6381..6432    +  promoter       CMVd2 promoter: truncated human cytomegalovirus (CMV) immediate early promoter that yields moderately reduced expression relative to the full-length promoter
   6774..6791    +  CDS            6xHis: 6xHis affinity tag
>Addgene plasmid #153665 | pGBW-m4252958 | addgene full sequence | sequence record 300634 | Ginkgo NGS Result
TGAGATACAGCGTACCTTCAGCTCACAGACATGATAAGATACATTGATGAGTTTGGACAAACCACAACTA
GAATGCAGTGAAAAAAATGCTTTATTTGTGAAATTTGTGATGCTATTGCTTTATTTGTAACCATTATAAG
CTGCAATAAACAAGTTAACAACAACAATTGCATTCATTTTATGTTTCAGGTTCAGGGGGAGGTGTGGGAG
GTTTTTTAAAGCAAGTAAAACCTCTACAAATGTGGTATTGGCCCATCTCTATCGGTATCGTAGCATAACC
CCTTGGGGCCTCTAAACGGGTCTTGAGGGGTTTTTTGTGCCCCTCGGGCCGGATTGCTATCTACCGGCAT
TGGCGCAGAAAAAAATGCCTGATGCGACGCTGCGCGTCTTATACTCCCACATATGCCAGATTCAGCAACG
GATACGGCTTCCCCAACTTGCCCACTTCCATACGTGTCCTCCTTACCAGAAATTTATCCTTAAGGTCGTC
AGCTATCCTGCAGGCGATCTCTCGATTTCGATCAAGACATTCCTTTAATGGTCTTTTCTGGACACCACTA
GGGGTCAGAAGTAGTTCATCAAACTTTCTTCCCTCCCTAATCTCATTGGTTACCTTGGGCTATCGAAACT
TAATTAACCAGTCAAGTCAGCTACTTGGCGAGATCGACTTGTCTGGGTTTCGACTACGCTCAGAATTGCG
TCAGTCAAGTTCGATCTGGTCCTTGCTATTGCACCCGTTCTCCGATTACGAGTTTCATTTAAATCATGTG
AGCAAAAGGCCAGCAAAAGGCCAGGAACCGTAAAAAGGCCGCGTTGCTGGCGTTTTTCCATAGGCTCCGC
CCCCCTGACGAGCATCACAAAAATCGACGCTCAAGTCAGAGGTGGCGAAACCCGACAGGACTATAAAGAT
ACCAGGCGTTTCCCCCTGGAAGCTCCCTCGTGCGCTCTCCTGTTCCGACCCTGCCGCTTACCGGATACCT
GTCCGCCTTTCTCCCTTCGGGAAGCGTGGCGCTTTCTCATAGCTCACGCTGTAGGTATCTCAGTTCGGTG
TAGGTCGTTCGCTCCAAGCTGGGCTGTGTGCACGAACCCCCCGTTCAGCCCGACCGCTGCGCCTTATCCG
GTAACTATCGTCTTGAGTCCAACCCGGTAAGACACGACTTATCGCCACTGGCAGCAGCCACTGGTAACAG
GATTAGCAGAGCGAGGTATGTAGGCGGTGCTACAGAGTTCTTGAAGTGGTGGCCTAACTACGGCTACACT
AGAAGAACAGTATTTGGTATCTGCGCTCTGCTGAAGCCAGTTACCTTCGGAAAAAGAGTTGGTAGCTCTT
GATCCGGCAAACAAACCACCGCTGGTAGCGGTGGTTTTTTTGTTTGCAAGCAGCAGATTACGCGCAGAAA
AAAAGGATCTCAAGAAGATCCTTTGATCTTTTCTACGGGGTCTGACGCTCAGTGGAACGAAAACTCACGT
TAAGGGATTTTGGTCATGAGATTATCAAAAAGGATCTTCACCTAGATCCTTTTAAATTAAAAATGAAGTT
TTAAATCAATCTAAAGTATATATGAGTAAACTTGGTCTGACAGTTACCAATGCTTAATCAGTGAGGCACC
TATCTCAGCGATCTGTCTATTTCGTTCATCCATAGTTGCATTTAAATTTCCGAACTCTCCAAGGCCCTCG
TCGGAAAATCTTCAAACCTTTCGTCCGATCCATCTTGCAGGCTACCTCTCGAACGAACTATCGCAAGTCT
CTTGGCCGGCCTTGCGCCTTGGCTATTGCTTGGCAGCGCCTATCGCCAGGTATTACTCCAATCCCGAATA
TCCGAGATCGGGATCACCCGAGAGAAGTTCAACCTACATCCTCAATCCCGATCTATCCGAGATCCGAGGA
ATATCGAAATCGGGGCGCGCCTGGCCTCCGCGCCGGGTTTTGGCGCCTCCCGCGGGCGCCCCCCTCGTCA
CGGCGAGCGCTGCCACGTCAGACGAAGGGCGCAGGAGCGTCCTGATCCTTCCGCCCGGACGCTCAGGACA
GCGGCCCGCTGCTCATAAGACTCGGCCTTAGAACCCCAGTATCAGCAGAAGGACATTTTAGGACGGGACT
TGGGTGACTCTAGGGCACTGGTTTTCTTTCCAGAGAGCGGAACAGGCGAGGAAAAGTAGTCCCTTCTCGG
CGATTCTGCGGAGGGATCTCCGTGGGGCGGTGAACGCCGATGATTATATAAGGACGCGCCGGGTGTGGCA
CAGCTAGTTCCGTCGCAGCCGGGATTTGGGTCGCGGTTCTTGTTTGTGGATCGCTGTGATCGTCACTTGG
TGAGTAGCGGGCTGCTGGGCTGGCCGGGGCTTTCGTGGCCGCCGGGCCGCTCGGTGGGACGGAAGCGTGT
GGAGAGACCGCCAAGGGCTGTAGTCTGGGTCCGCGAGCAAGGTTGCCCTGAACTGGGGGTTGGGGGGAGC
GCAGCAAAATGGCGGCTGTTCCCGAGTCTTGAATGGAAGACGCTTGTGAGGCGGGCTGTGAGGTCGTTGA
AACAAGGTGGGGGGCATGGTGGGCGGCAAGAACCCAAGGTCTTGAGCCCTTCGCTAATGCGGGAAAGCTC
TTATTCGGGTGAGATGGGCTGGGCACCATCTGGGGACCCTGACGTGAAGTTTGTCACTGACTGGAGAACT
CGGTTTGTCGTCTGTTGCGGGGGCGGCAGTTATGGCGGTGCCGTTGGGCAGTGCACCCGTACCTTTGGGA
GCGCGCGCCCTCGTCGTGTCGTGACGTCACCCGTTCTGTTGGCTTATAATGCAGGGTGGGGCCACCAGCC
GGTAGGTGTGCGGTAGGCTTTTCTCCGTCGCAGGACGCAGGGTTCGGGCCTAGGGTAGGCTCTCCTGAAT
CGACAGGCGCCGGACCTCTGGTGAGGGGAGGGATAAGTGAGGCGTCAGTTTCTTTGGTCGGTTTTATGTA
CCTATCTTCTTAAGTAGCTGAAGCTCCGGTTTTGAACTATGCGCTCGGGGTTGGCGAGTGTGTTTTGTGA
AGTTTTTTAGGCACCTTTTGAAATGTAATCATTTGGGTCAATATGTAATTTTCAGTGTTAGACTTGTAAA
TTGTCCGCTAAATTCTGGCCGTTTTTGGCTTTTTTGTTAGACAACATGGGTAAAAAGCCTGAACTCACCG
CGACGTCTGTCGAGAAGTTTCTGATCGAAAAGTTCGACAGCGTCTCCGACCTGATGCAGCTCTCGGAGGG
CGAAGAATCTCGTGCTTTCAGCTTCGATGTAGGAGGGCGTGGATATGTCCTGCGGGTAAATAGCTGCGCC
GATGGTTTCTACAAAGATCGTTATGTTTATCGGCACTTTGCATCCGCCGCGCTCCCGATTCCGGAAGTGC
TTGACATTGGGGAGTTCAGCGAGAGCCTGACCTATTGCATCTCCCGCCGTGCACAGGGTGTCACGTTGCA
AGACCTGCCTGAAACCGAACTGCCCGCTGTTCTGCAGCCGGTCGCGGAGGCAATGGATGCCATCGCTGCC
GCCGATCTTAGCCAGACGAGCGGGTTCGGCCCATTCGGACCGCAAGGAATCGGTCAATACACTACATGGC
GTGATTTCATATGCGCGATTGCTGATCCCCATGTGTATCACTGGCAAACTGTGATGGACGACACCGTCAG
TGCGTCCGTCGCGCAGGCTCTCGATGAGCTGATGCTTTGGGCCGAGGACTGCCCCGAAGTCCGGCACCTC
GTGCACGCGGATTTCGGCTCCAACAATGTCCTGACGGACAATGGCCGCATAACAGCGGTCATTGACTGGA
GCGAGGCGATGTTCGGGGATTCCCAATACGAGGTCGCCAACATCTTCTTCTGGAGGCCGTGGTTGGCTTG
TATGGAGCAGCAGACGCGCTACTTCGAGCGGAGGCATCCGGAGCTTGCAGGATCGCCCCGGCTCCGGGCG
TATATGCTCCGCATTGGTCTTGACCAACTCTATCAGAGCTTGGTTGACGGCAATTTCGATGATGCAGCTT
GGGCGCAGGGTCGATGCGACGCAATCGTCCGATCCGGAGCCGGGACTGTCGGGCGTACACAAATCGCCCG
CAGAAGCGCCGCCGTCTGGACCGATGGCTGTGTAGAAGTACTCGCCGATAGTGGAAACCGACGCCCCAGC
ACTCGTCCGAGGGCAAAGGAATAAGCTAGTATGTAAGCCTAGTCTTAGATAATAAAATCGCTATCCATCG
AAGATGGATGTGTGTTGGTTTTTTGTGTGTGTAACGCTAGGCGCGCCTGGTGTACCGAGAACGATCCTCT
CAGTGCGAGTCTCGACGATCCATATCGTTGCTTGGCAGTCAGCCAGTCGGAATCCAGCTTGGGACCCAGG
AAGTCCAATCGTCAGATATTGTACTCAAGCCTGGTCACGGCAGCGTACCGATCTGTTTAAACCTAGATAT
TGATAGTCTGATCGGTCAACGTATAATCGAGTCCTAGCTTTTGCAAACATCTATCAAGAGACAGGATCAG
CAGGAGGCTTTCGCATGAGTATTCAACATTTCCGTGTCGCCCTTATTCCCTTTTTTGCGGCATTTTGCCT
TCCTGTTTTTGCTCACCCAGAAACGCTGGTGAAAGTAAAAGATGCTGAAGATCAGTTGGGTGCGCGAGTG
GGTTACATCGAACTGGATCTCAACAGCGGTAAGATCCTTGAGAGTTTTCGCCCCGAAGAACGCTTTCCAA
TGATGAGCACTTTTAAAGTTCTGCTATGTGGCGCGGTATTATCCCGTATTGACGCCGGGCAAGAGCAACT
CGGTCGCCGCATACACTATTCTCAGAATGACTTGGTTGAGTATTCACCAGTCACAGAAAAGCATCTTACG
GATGGCATGACAGTAAGAGAATTATGCAGTGCTGCCATAACCATGAGTGATAACACTGCGGCCAACTTAC
TTCTGACAACGATTGGAGGACCGAAGGAGCTAACCGCTTTTTTGCACAACATGGGGGATCATGTAACTCG
CCTTGATCGTTGGGAACCGGAGCTGAATGAAGCCATACCAAACGACGAGCGTGACACCACGATGCCTGTA
GCAATGGCAACAACCTTGCGTAAACTATTAACTGGCGAACTACTTACTCTAGCTTCCCGGCAACAGTTGA
TAGACTGGATGGAGGCGGATAAAGTTGCAGGACCACTTCTGCGCTCGGCCCTTCCGGCTGGCTGGTTTAT
TGCTGATAAATCTGGAGCCGGTGAGCGTGGGTCTCGCGGTATCATTGCAGCACTGGGGCCAGATGGTAAG
CCCTCCCGTATCGTAGTTATCTACACGACGGGGAGTCAGGCAACTATGGATGAACGAAATAGACAGATCG
CTGAGATAGGTGCCTCACTGATTAAGCATTGGTAACCGATTCTAGGTGCATTGGCGCAGAAAAAAATGCC
TGATGCGACGCTGCGCGTCTTATACTCCCACATATGCCAGATTCAGCAACGGATACGGCTTCCCCAACTT
GCCCACTTCCATACGTGTCCTCCTTACCAGAAATTTATCCTTAAGATCCCGAATCGTTTAAACTCGACTC
TGGCTCTATCGAATCTCCGTCGTTTCGAGCTTACGCGAACAGCCGTGGCGCTCATTTGCTCGTCGGGCAT
CGAATCTCGTCAGCTATCGTCAGCTTACCTTTTTGGCAGCGATCGCGGCTCCCGACATCTTGGACCATTA
GCTCCACAGGTATCTTCTTCCCTCTAGTGGTCATAACAGCAGCTTCAGCTACCTCTCAATTCAAAAAACC
CCTCAAGACCCGTTTAGAGGCCCCAAGGGGTTATGCTATCAATCGTTGCGTTACACACACAAAAAACCAA
CACACATCCATCTTCGATGGATAGCGATTTTATTATCTAACTGCTGATCGAGTGTAGCCAGATCTAGTAA
TCAATTACGGGGTCATTAGTTCATAGCCCATATATGGAGTTCCGCGTTACATAACTTACGGTAAATGGCC
CGCCTGGCTGACCGCCCAACGACCCCCGCCCATTGACGTCAATAATGACGTATGTTCCCATAGTAACGCC
AATAGGGACTTTCCATTGACGTCAATGGGTGGAGTATTTACGGTAAACTGCCCACTTGGCAGTACATCAA
GTGTATCATATGCCAAGTACGCCCCCTATTGACGTCAATGACGGTAAATGGCCCGCCTGGCATTATGCCC
AGTACATGACCTTATGGGACTTTCCTACTTGGCAGTACATCTACGTATTAGTCATCGCTATTACCATGCT
GATGCGGTTTTGGCAGTACATCAATGGGCGTGGATAGCGGTTTGACTCACGGGGATTTCCAAGTCTCCAC
CCCATTGACGTCAATGGGAGTTTGTTTTGGCACCAAAATCAACGGGACTTTCCAAAATGTCGTAACAACT
CCGCCCCATTGACGCAAATGGGCGGTAGGCGTGTACGGTGGGAGGTCTATATAAGCAGAGCTGGTTTAGT
GAACCGTCAGATCAGATCTTTGTCGATCCTACCATCCACTCGACACACCCGCCAGCGGCCGCCACCATGA
AAATGTCAGATGTAAAGTGCACATCAGTAGTCTTACTCTCAGTTTTGCAACAACTCAGAGTAGAATCATC
ATCTAAATTGTGGGCTCAATGTGTCCAGTTACACAATGACATTCTCTTAGCTAAAGATACTACTGAAGCC
TTTGAAAAAATGGTTTCACTACTTTCTGTTTTGCTTTCCATGCAGGGTGCTGTAGACATAAACAAGCTTT
GTGAAGAAATGCTGGACAACAGGGCAACCTTAGAAAACCTTTACTTTCAGTCGCACCATCACCATCACCA
TTAAGGATCCGCAGGCCTCTGCTAGCTTGACTGAC
